>Addgene plasmid #203658 | pRS403-HIS3-pINO4-SV40NLS-PfV-GS-Sapphire | addgene full sequence | sequence record 402536 | Addgene NGS Result
GACCTACACCGAACTGAGATACCTACAGCGTGAGCTATGAGAAAGCGCCACGCTTCCCGAAGGGAGAAAG
GCGGACAGGTATCCGGTAAGCGGCAGGGTCGGAACAGGAGAGCGCACGAGGGAGCTTCCAGGGGGAAACG
CCTGGTATCTTTATAGTCCTGTCGGGTTTCGCCACCTCTGACTTGAGCGTCGATTTTTGTGATGCTCGTC
AGGGGGGCGGAGCCTATGGAAAAACGCCAGCAACGCGGCCTTTTTACGGTTCCTGGCCTTTTGCTGGCCT
TTTGCTCACATGTTCTTTCCTGCGTTATCCCCTGATTCTGTGGATAACCGTATTACCGCCTTTGAGTGAG
CTGATACCGCTCGCCGCAGCCGAACGACCGAGCGCAGCGAGTCAGTGAGCGAGGAAGCGGAAGAGCGCCC
AATACGCAAACCGCCTCTCCCCGCGCGTTGGCCGATTCATTAATGCAGCTGGCACGACAGGTTTCCCGAC
TGGAAAGCGGGCAGTGAGCGCAACGCAATTAATGTGAGTTAGCTCACTCATTAGGCACCCCAGGCTTTAC
ACTTTATGCTTCCGGCTCGTATGTTGTGTGGAATTGTGAGCGGATAACAATTTCACACAGGAAACAGCTA
TGACCATGATTACGCCAAGCGCGCAATTAACCCTCACTAAAGGGAACAAAAGCTGGAGCTCTCTTGGCTT
GGTTTGTATGAGCTTGTTACGTATCAAACAAAATATTCACATGTTTTTCTCACCTTAAAGACAGAGGCGC
GATTGCGTTTGCGAAATTCCAATGCCAACAAGATAAGCTTGACGAAGGAGTTAAGAGGGCGGCTTGAACT
AAAAAGAGAAAAGCAATATCTAGAATGCCAAAAAAGAAGAGAAAGGTCCTCTCAATAAATCCAACCCTTA
TAAATAGGGATAAGCCATACACCAAAGAAGAATTAATGGAAATTCTGAGATTAGCAATAATAGCTGAGCT
TGATGCAATAAATCTATATGAGCAGATGGCAAGATATTCCGAAGATGAAAACGTAAGAAAGATTCTCCTT
GATGTTGCAAGGGAGGAGAAGGCTCACGTTGGAGAATTCATGGCACTCCTTCTAAATTTGGATCCAGAAC
AAGTAACTGAGCTGAAGGGTGGATTTGAGGAAGTCAAGGAGCTAACTGGAATTGAGGCTCACATAAATGA
TAACAAGAAGGAGGAATCTAACGTGGAATATTTTGAGAAGTTGAGAAGTGCTCTTTTGGATGGGGTAAAT
AAGGGAAGATCTTTACTAAAGCACTTGCCAGTAACGAGAATAGAAGGACAATCATTCAGGGTTGACATCA
TTAAATTTGAAGATGGTGTTAGGGTAGTAAAGCAAGAGTACAAGCCAATTCCATTATTGAAGAAGAAATT
CTATGTGGGAATAAGAGAACTCAACGATGGGACTTACGATGTATCTATAGCAACTAAAGCTGGGGAACTC
CTAGTTAAAGACGAAGAGTCGCTAGTAATAAGAGAAATTCTATCCACAGAGGGAATTAAGAAAATGAAAC
TTTCCTCCTGGGACAATCCAGAAGAAGCACTTAATGATTTAATGAACGCACTGCAGGAAGCCTCAAATGC
GTCAGCTGGACCATTTGGGCTGATAATTAACCCAAAAAGATATGCAAAGTTGCTAAAAATTTACGAGAAG
AGTGGAAAGATGCTAGTTGAAGTGCTAAAAGAGATATTCAGGGGAGGAATCATTGTTACTCTAAACATTG
ATGAGAATAAGGTAATAATATTTGCCAATACACCAGCTGTTCTTGACGTTGTAGTTGGCCAAGATGTGAC
TCTACAAGAGCTAGGACCTGAAGGAGACGACGTTGCATTCTTGGTTAGTGAAGCTATAGGAATAAGAATA
AAGAACCCAGAGGCAATAGTAGTCTTAGAGTGGTCTGGCAGCGGTAGTGGGTCGGGATCAGGCTCCGGTC
GACGGATCCCCGGGTTAATTAAGATGTCTAAAGGTGAAGAATTATTCACTGGTGTTGTCCCAATTTTGGT
TGAATTAGATGGTGATGTTAATGGTCACAAATTTTCTGTCTCCGGTGAAGGTGAAGGTGATGCTACTTAC
GGTAAATTGACCTTAAAATTTATTTGTACTACTGGTAAATTGCCAGTTCCATGGCCAACCTTAGTCACTA
CTTTTTCTTATGGTGTTCAATGTTTTGCTAGATACCCAGATCATATGAAACAACATGACTTTTTCAAGTC
TGCCATGCCAGAAGGTTATGTTCAAGAAAGAACTATTTTTTTCAAAGATGACGGTAACTACAAGACCAGA
GCTGAAGTCAAGTTTGAAGGTGATACCTTAGTTAATAGAATCGAATTAAAAGGTATTGATTTTAAAGAAG
ATGGTAACATTTTAGGTCACAAATTGGAATACAACTTTAACTCTCACAATGTTTACATCATGGCTGACAA
ACAAAAGAATGGTATCAAAGTTAACTTCAAAATTAGACACAACATTGAAGATGGTTCTGTTCAATTAGCT
GACCATTATCAACAAAATACTCCAATTGGTGATGGTCCAGTCTTGTTACCAGACAACCATTACTTATCCA
TTCAATCTGCCTTATCCAAAGATCCAAACGAAAAGAGAGACCACATGGTCTTGTTAGAATTTGTTACTGC
TGCTGGTATTACCCATGGTATTGATGAATTGTACAAATAAGGCGCGCCACTTCTAAATAAGCGAATTTCT
TATGATTTATGATTTTTATTATTAAATAAGTTATAAAAAAAATAAGTGTATACAAATTTTAAAGTGACTC
TTAGGTTTTAAAACGAAAATTCTTATTCTTGAGTAACTCTTTCCTGTAGGTCAGGTTGCTTTCTCAGGTA
TAGTATGAGGTCGCTCTTATTGACCACACCTCTACCGGCAGATCCGCTAGGGATAACAGGGTAATATAGA
TCTGTTTAGCTTGCCTCGTCCCCGCTCGAGGGGGGGCCCGGTACCCAATTCGCCCTATAGTGAGTCGTAT
TACGCGCGCTCACTGGCCGTCGTTTTACAACGTCGTGACTGGGAAAACCCTGGCGTTACCCAACTTAATC
GCCTTGCAGCACATCCCCCTTTCGCCAGCTGGCGTAATAGCGAAGAGGCCCGCACCGATCGCCCTTCCCA
ACAGTTGCGCAGCCTGAATGGCGAATGG
[124 nt withheld, positions 3179-3302]
C
[91 nt withheld, positions 3304-3394]
A
[49 nt withheld, positions 3396-3444]
CCTTTGACGTTGGAGTCCACGTTCTTT
[37 nt withheld, positions 3472-3508]
ACCCTATCTCGGTCTATTCTTTTGATTTATAAGGGATTTTGCCGATTTCGGCCTATTGGTTAAAAAATGA
GCTGATTTAACAAAAATTTAACGCGAATTTTAACAAAATATTAACGCTTACAATTTCCTGATGCGGTATT
TTCTCCTTACGCATCTGTGCGGTATTTCACACCGCATAGATCCGTCGAGTTCAAGAGAAAAAAAAAGAAA
AAGCAAAAAGAAAAAAGGAAAGCGCGCCTCGTTCAGAATGACACGTATAGAATGATGCATTACCTTGTCA
TCTTCAGTATCATACTGTTCGTATACATACTTACTGACATTCATAGGTATACATATATACACATGTATAT
ATATCGTATGCTGCAGCTTTAAATAATCGGTGTCACTACATAAGAACACCTTTGGTGGAGGGAACATCGT
TGGTACCATTGGGCGAGGTGGCTTCTCTTATGGCAACCGCAAGAGCCTTGAACGCACTCTCACTACGGTG
ATGATCATTCTTGCCTCGCAGACAATCAACGTGGAGGGTAATTCTGCTAGCCTCTGCAAAGCTTTCAAGA
AAATGCGGGATCATCTCGCAAGAGAGATCTCCTACTTTCTCCCTTTGCAAACCAAGTTCGACAACTGCGT
ACGGCCTGTTCGAAAGATCTACCACCGCTCTGGAAAGTGCCTCATCCAAAGGCGCAAATCCTGATCCAAA
CCTTTTTACTCCACGCACGGCCCCTAGGGCCTCTTTAAAAGCTTGACCGAGAGCAATCCCGCAGTCTTCA
GTGGTGTGATGGTCGTCTATGTGTAAGTCACCAATGCACTCAACGATTAGCGACCAGCCGGAATGCTTGG
CCAGAGCATGTATCATATGGTCCAGAAACCCTATACCTGTGTGGACGTTAATCACTTGCGATTGTGTGGC
CTGTTCTGCTACTGCTTCTGCCTCTTTTTCTGGGAAGATCGAGTGCTCTATCGCTAGGGGACCACCCTTT
AAAGAGATCGCAATCTGAATCTTGGTTTCATTTGTAATACGCTTTACTAGGGCTTTCTGCTCTGTCATCT
TTGCCTTCGTTTATCTTGCCTGCTCATTTTTTAGTATATTCTTCGAAGAAATCACATTACTTTATATAAT
GTATAATTCATTATGTGATAATGCCAATCGCTAAGAAAAAAAAAGAGTCATCCGCTAGGTGGAAAAAAAA
AAATGAAAATCATTACCGAGGCATAAAAAAATATAGAGTGTACTAGAGGAGGCCAAGAGTAATAGAAAAA
GAAAATTGCGGGAAAGGACTGTGTTATGACTTCCCTGACTAATGCCGTGTTCAAACGATACCTGGCAGTG
ACTCCTAGCGCTCACCAAGCTCTTAAAACGGGAATTTATGGTGCACTCTCAGTACAATCTGCTCTGATGC
CGCATAGTTAAGCCAGCCCCGACACCCGCCAACACCCGCTGACGCGCCCTGACGGGCTTGTCTGCTCCCG
GCATCCGCTTACAGACAAGCTGTGACCGTCTCCGGGAGCTGCATGTGTCAGAGGTTTTCACCGTCATCAC
CGAAACGCGCGAGACGAAAGGGCCTCGTGATACGCCTATTTTTATAGGTTAATGTCATGATAATAATGGT
TTCTTAGACGTCAGGTGGCACTTTTCGGGGAAATGTGCGCGGAACCCCTATTTGTTTATTTTTCTAAATA
CATTCAAATATGTATCCGCTCATGAGACAATAACCCTGATAAATGCTTCAATAATATTGAAAAAGGAAGA
GTATGAGTATTCAACATTTCCGTGTCGCCCTTATTCCCTTTTTTGCGGCATTTTGCCTTCCTGTTTTTGC
TCACCCAGAAACGCTGGTGAAAGTAAAAGATGCTGAAGATCAGTTGGGTGCACGAGTGGGTTACATCGAA
CTGGATCTCAACAGCGGTAAGATCCTTGAGAGTTTTCGCCCCGAAGAACGTTTTCCAATGATGAGCACTT
TTAAAGTTCTGCTATGTGGCGCGGTATTATCCCGTATTGACGCCGGGCAAGAGCAACTCGGTCGCCGCAT
ACACTATTCTCAGAATGACTTGGTTGAGTACTCACCAGTCACAGAAAAGCATCTTACGGATGGCATGACA
GTAAGAGAATTATGCAGTGCTGCCATAACCATGAGTGATAACACTGCGGCCAACTTACTTCTGACAACGA
TCGGAGGACCGAAGGAGCTAACCGCTTTTTTGCACAACATGGGGGATCATGTAACTCGCCTTGATCGTTG
GGAACCGGAGCTGAATGAAGCCATACCAAACGACGAGCGTGACACCACGATGCCTGTAGCAATGGCAACA
ACGTTGCGCAAACTATTAACTGGCGAACTACTTACTCTAGCTTCCCGGCAACAATTAATAGACTGGATGG
AGGCGGATAAAGTTGCAGGACCACTTCTGCGCTCGGCCCTTCCGGCTGGCTGGTTTATTGCTGATAAATC
TGGAGCCGGTGAGCGTGGGTCTCGCGGTATCATTGCAGCACTGGGGCCAGATGGTAAGCCCTCCCGTATC
GTAGTTATCTACACGACGGGGAGTCAGGCAACTATGGATGAACGAAATAGACAGATCGCTGAGATAGGTG
CCTCACTGATTAAGCATTGGTAACTGTCAGACCAAGTTTACTCATATATACTTTAGATTGATTTAAAACT
TCATTTTTAATTTAAAAGGATCTAGGTGAAGATCCTTTTTGATAATCTCATGACCAAAATCCCTTAACGT
GAGTTTTCGTTCCACTGAGCGTCAGACCCCGTAGAAAAGATCAAAGGATCTTCTTGAGATCCTTTTTTTC
TGCGCGTAATCTGCTGCTTGCAAACAAAAAAACCACCGCTACCAGCGGTGGTTTGTTTGCCGGATCAAGA
GCTACCAACTCTTTTTCCGAAGGTAACTGGCTTCAGCAGAGCGCAGATACCAAATACTGTTCTTCTAGTG
TAGCCGTAGTTAGGCCACCACTTCAAGAACTCTGTAGCACCGCCTACATACCTCGCTCTGCTAATCCTGT
TACCAGTGGCTGCTGCCAGTGGCGATAAGTCGTGTCTTACCGGGTTGGACTCAAGACGATAGTTACCGGA
TAAGGCGCAGCGGTCGGGCTGAACGGGGGGTTCGTGCACACAGCCCAGCTTGGAGCGAAC
Features (pLannotate 1.2.2; 21 found; start..end, strand, type, name):
    415..507     +  CDS            lacI (fragment): lac repressor; lacI; The lac repressor binds to the lac operator to inhibit transcription in E. coli. This inhibition can be relieved by adding lactose or isopropyl-β-D-thiogalactopyranoside (IPTG).
    520..541     +  protein_bind   CAP binding site: CAP binding activates transcription in the presence of cAMP. E. coli catabolite activator protein
    556..586     +  promoter       lac promoter: promoter for the E. coli lac operon
    594..610     +  protein_bind   lac operator: The lac repressor binds to the lac operator to inhibit transcription in E. coli. This inhibition can be relieved by adding lactose or isopropyl-β-D-thiogalactopyranoside (IPTG). lac repressor encoded by lacI
    655..673     +  promoter       T3 promoter: promoter for bacteriophage T3 RNA polymerase
    868..887     +  CDS            SV40 NLS (fragment): nuclear localization signal of SV40 (simian virus 40) large T antigen
   1984..2700    +  CDS            yeGFP: yeast-enhanced green fluorescent protein codons optimized for translation in S. cerevisiae and C. albicans
   2721..2908    +  terminator     ADH1 terminator: S. cerevisiae ADH1; transcription terminator for the S. cerevisiae alcohol dehydrogenase 1 (ADH1) gene
   2965..2985    +  misc_feature   MCS (fragment): pBluescript multiple cloning site
   2994..3012    -  promoter       T7 promoter: promoter for bacteriophage T7 RNA polymerase
   3020..3175    +  CDS            lacZα (fragment): LacZα fragment of β-galactosidase; lacZ fragment
   3179..3607    +  rep_origin     f1 ori (sequence partly withheld): f1 bacteriophage origin of replication; arrow indicates direction of (+) strand synthesis
   3635..3686    -  misc_feature   bom (fragment): basis of mobility region from pBR322
   3894..4556    -  CDS            HIS3: imidazoleglycerol-phosphate dehydratase, required for histidine biosynthesis; S. cerevisiae HIS3; yeast auxotrophic marker
   4557..4744    -  promoter       HIS3 promoter: S. cerevisiae HIS3
   4794..4874    +  CDS            MRM1 (fragment): MRM1_YEAST - Also known as PET56 From Saccharomyces cerevisiae (strain ATCC 204508 / S288c) (Baker's yeast).
   4875..4924    -  misc_feature   bom (fragment): basis of mobility region from pBR322
   5026..5061    -  CDS            rop (fragment): Rop protein, which maintains plasmids at low copy number; rop
   5156..5260    +  promoter       AmpR promoter: bla
   5261..6121    +  CDS            AmpR: β-lactamase; bla; confers resistance to ampicillin, carbenicillin, and related antibiotics
   6292..232     +  rep_origin     ori (across the origin): high-copy-number ColE1/pMB1/pBR322/pUC origin of replication
