[The description below was written by a language model from this plasmid's Addgene catalogue record and pLannotate feature annotations shown in this document.]
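Description:
pRS403-HIS3-pINO4-SV40NLS-PfV-GS-Sapphire is a yeast integrative expression vector built on the pRS403 backbone. It is designed to produce nuclear-localized 40 nm genetically encoded multimeric nanoparticles (nucGEMs) in Saccharomyces cerevisiae. Like other pRS40x plasmids, it shows no yeast replication origin or centromere in the annotation, so it persists in yeast only after chromosomal integration. Transformants are selected through the HIS3 auxotrophic marker, which sits with its own HIS3 promoter on the opposite strand from the insert. In E. coli the plasmid replicates from a high-copy ColE1/pUC-type origin and is selected with ampicillin through the bla gene. An f1 origin and the pBluescript-derived lac/lacZα, T3 and T7 promoter remnants flank the cloning region.

The payload, assembled by Gibson cloning, is a fusion reading frame that begins with an SV40 large T antigen nuclear localization signal. This is followed by the Pyrococcus furiosus PfV scaffold protein, which falls in the unannotated interval between the NLS and the fluorescent protein. The name indicates a GS linker and then a C-terminal Sapphire fluorescent protein, which the automated annotation labels as yeGFP because Sapphire is a GFP variant. An ADH1 terminator ends the transcript. The promoter is recorded inconsistently. The plasmid name indicates an INO4 promoter, whereas the purpose field says HIS3 promoter, and the short region upstream of the NLS has no annotated yeast promoter. The only annotated HIS3 promoter drives the marker.

PfV self-assembles into bright particles of defined size. Tracking their motion in the nucleus allows microrheological measurement of the biophysical properties of the nucleoplasm.
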