Addgene plasmid #203658: pRS403-HIS3-pINO4-SV40NLS-PfV-GS-Sapphire
Purpose: Yeast integrative vector for the expression of the Sapphire-tagged nuclear localizing 40nm GEMs under the HIS3 promoter.
Depositing lab: Liam Holt. Depositing organization: NYU Grossman School of Medicine. Publication: nucGEMs probe the biophysical properties of the nucleoplasm. Shu T et al.. bioRxiv 2022 10.1101/2021.11.18.469159.
Backbone
  Vector backbone: pRS403
  Vector type: Yeast Expression
  Selectable markers: HIS3
Growth in bacteria
  Bacterial resistance: Ampicillin, 100 μg/mL
  Growth temperature: 37°C
  Growth strain: NEB Stable
  Copy number: High Copy
Gene/Insert
  Gene/Insert name: PfV
  Species: Pyrococcus furiosus
  Tag / fusion protein: Sapphire (C terminal on insert)
  Cloning method: Gibson Cloning
Terms and licenses: Academic/Nonprofit Terms; Industry Terms: Not Available to Industry
Depositor comments: Please visit https://doi.org/10.1101/2021.11.18.469159 for bioRxiv preprint.
How to cite: pRS403-HIS3-pINO4-SV40NLS-PfV-GS-Sapphire was a gift from Liam Holt (Addgene plasmid # 203658 ; http://n2t.net/addgene:203658 ; RRID:Addgene_203658)
